Addgene plasmid #148715: pnEA-NpM-SceIF4G_448-465-GB1_AF
Purpose: Bacterial Expression of SceIF4G_448-465
Depositing lab: Elisa Izaurralde. Depositing organization: Max Planck Institute for Developmental Biology. Publication: Structural motifs in eIF4G and 4E-BPs modulate their binding to eIF4E to regulate translation initiation in yeast. Gruner S, Weber R, Peter D, Chung MY, Igreja C, Valkov E, Izaurralde E. Nucleic Acids Res. 2018 Jul 27;46(13):6893-6908. doi: 10.1093/nar/gky542. PubMed 30053226.
Backbone
  Vector backbone: Unknown
  Vector type: Bacterial Expression
Growth in bacteria
  Bacterial resistance: Ampicillin, 100 μg/mL
  Growth temperature: 37°C
  Growth strain: DH5alpha
  Copy number: Low Copy
Gene/Insert
  Gene/Insert name: SceIF4G_448-465
  Species: S. cerevisiae (budding yeast)
  Entrez Gene: TIF4631 (a.k.a. YGR162W)
  Cloning method: Unknown
Terms and licenses: Academic/Nonprofit Terms; Industry Terms: Not Available to Industry
Depositor comments: Geneart clone of ScEIF4G, codon optimized for Expression in E.coli. (sequence according to Uniprot.: P39935) Plasmids from this collection were made available to the research community and donated after the lab closed. Please note that the sequence provided by the depositing laboratory may be theoretical/predicted or based on Sanger sequencing results. There may be discrepancies between sequencing results obtained by Addgene and the depositor sequence. If an Addgene verified sequence is not available, please contact before placing your order to request that our lab fully sequence the plasmid.
How to cite: pnEA-NpM-SceIF4G_448-465-GB1_AF was a gift from Elisa Izaurralde (Addgene plasmid # 148715 ; http://n2t.net/addgene:148715 ; RRID:Addgene_148715)
