[The description below was written by a language model from this plasmid's Addgene catalogue record and pLannotate feature annotations shown in this document.]
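Description:
pnEA-NpM-SceIF4G_448-465-GB1_AF is a 6,991-nt bacterial expression plasmid for producing a short peptide of Saccharomyces cerevisiae eIF4G (TIF4631), residues 448–465, in E. coli. The catalogue lists the backbone as unknown, but the annotated features show a pET-like, pBR322-derived architecture. It carries a ColE1/pMB1-type origin together with the bom region and the rop gene, which is consistent with the recorded low copy number. Selection is by an ampicillin resistance cassette (bla with its own promoter). Several tetracycline resistance fragments and the tet promoter are also annotated. These appear to be remnants of the parental vector, not a functional marker.

Expression is driven by a T7 promoter with an adjacent lac operator and the T7 gene 10 ribosome binding site, and it ends at a T7 terminator. A plasmid-borne lacI gene supplies repressor, so transcription should be inducible with IPTG in a host that provides T7 RNA polymerase. The open reading frame begins with a cytosolic maltose binding protein that lacks its signal sequence. An unannotated stretch of about 120 nt follows, and then the GB1 domain of streptococcal protein G. The eIF4G peptide itself is not annotated, but the construct name and this layout suggest it lies in that gap, between the N-terminal MBP and the C-terminal GB1 solubility tag. A very short hit to the SET1 tag downstream of GB1 may be a spurious match.

According to the depositor, the eIF4G coding sequence comes from a synthetic clone codon-optimised for E. coli. The associated study examined how motifs in eIF4G and 4E-BPs govern binding to eIF4E, so the construct was probably used to make soluble peptide for binding or structural work. The depositor sequence may be theoretical.
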