Features (pLannotate 1.2.2; 20 found; start..end, strand, type, name):
    104..208     +  promoter       AmpR promoter: bla
    209..1069    +  CDS            AmpR: β-lactamase; bla; confers resistance to ampicillin, carbenicillin, and related antibiotics
   1240..1828    +  rep_origin     ori: high-copy-number ColE1/pMB1/pBR322/pUC origin of replication
   2014..2156    -  misc_feature   bom: basis of mobility region from pBR322
   2258..2449    -  CDS            rop: Rop protein, which maintains plasmids at low copy number; rop
   2466..2846    +  CDS            YPB1_ECOLX: Protein predicted: Swiss-Prot protein existence level 4. From Escherichia coli.
   3088..3712    -  CDS            TcR (fragment): tetracycline efflux protein; tet; confers resistance to tetracycline
   3727..3748    -  protein_bind   CAP binding site: CAP binding activates transcription in the presence of cAMP. E. coli catabolite activator protein
   3761..4843    -  CDS            lacI: lac repressor; lacI; The lac repressor binds to the lac operator to inhibit transcription in E. coli. This inhibition can be relieved by adding lactose or isopropyl-β-D-thiogalactopyranoside (IPTG).
   4844..4921    -  promoter       lacI promoter: lacI
   4929..5208    -  CDS            TcR (fragment): tetracycline efflux protein; tet; confers resistance to tetracycline
   5230..5248    +  promoter       T7 promoter: promoter for bacteriophage T7 RNA polymerase
   5249..5273    +  protein_bind   lac operator: The lac repressor binds to the lac operator to inhibit transcription in E. coli. This inhibition can be relieved by adding lactose or isopropyl-β-D-thiogalactopyranoside (IPTG). lac repressor encoded by lacI
   5288..5310    +  RBS            RBS: efficient ribosome binding site from bacteriophage T7 gene 10 (Olins and Rangwala, 1989)
   5321..6417    +  CDS            MBP (fragment): maltose binding protein from E. coli; malE (mutated); This version of the gene does not encode a signal sequence, so MBP will remain in the cytosol.
   6538..6695    +  CDS            GB1 (fragment): B1 domain of Streptococcal protein G effective as a solubilizing fusion partner (Cheng and Patel, 2004)
   6700..6718    +  CDS            SET1 (fragment): solubility-enhancement tag derived from T7 phage gene 10B
   6732..6779    +  terminator     T7 terminator: transcription terminator for bacteriophage T7 RNA polymerase
   6802..6906    -  CDS            TcR (fragment): tetracycline efflux protein; tet; confers resistance to tetracycline
   6954..6982    -  promoter       tet promoter: E. coli promoter for tetracycline efflux protein gene
>Addgene plasmid #148715 | pnEA-NpM-SceIF4G_448-465-GB1_AF | depositor full sequence | sequence record 291163 | Full Sequence
TTCTTGAAGACGAAAGGGCCTCGTGATACGCCTATTTTTATAGGTTAATGTCATGATAATAATGGTTTCT
TAGACGTCAGGTGGCACTTTTCGGGGAAATGTGCGCGGAACCCCTATTTGTTTATTTTTCTAAATACATT
CAAATATGTATCCGCTCATGAGACAATAACCCTGATAAATGCTTCAATAATATTGAAAAAGGAAGAGTAT
GAGTATTCAACATTTCCGTGTCGCCCTTATTCCCTTTTTTGCGGCATTTTGCCTTCCTGTTTTTGCTCAC
CCAGAAACGCTGGTGAAAGTAAAAGATGCTGAAGATCAGTTGGGTGCACGAGTGGGTTACATCGAACTGG
ATCTCAACAGCGGTAAGATCCTTGAGAGTTTTCGCCCCGAAGAACGTTTTCCAATGATGAGCACTTTTAA
AGTTCTGCTATGTGGCGCGGTATTATCCCGTGTTGACGCCGGGCAAGAGCAACTCGGTCGCCGCATACAC
TATTCTCAGAATGACTTGGTTGAGTACTCACCAGTCACAGAAAAGCATCTTACGGATGGCATGACAGTAA
GAGAATTATGCAGTGCTGCCATAACCATGAGTGATAACACTGCGGCCAACTTACTTCTGACAACGATCGG
AGGACCGAAGGAGCTAACCGCTTTTTTGCACAACATGGGGGATCATGTAACTCGCCTTGATCGTTGGGAA
CCGGAGCTGAATGAAGCCATACCAAACGACGAGCGTGACACCACGATGCCTGCAGCAATGGCAACAACGT
TGCGCAAACTATTAACTGGCGAACTACTTACTCTAGCTTCCCGGCAACAATTAATAGACTGGATGGAGGC
GGATAAAGTTGCAGGACCACTTCTGCGCTCGGCCCTTCCGGCTGGCTGGTTTATTGCTGATAAATCTGGA
GCCGGTGAGCGTGGGTCTCGCGGTATCATTGCAGCACTGGGGCCAGATGGTAAGCCCTCCCGTATCGTAG
TTATCTACACGACGGGGAGTCAGGCAACTATGGATGAACGAAATAGACAGATCGCTGAGATAGGTGCCTC
ACTGATTAAGCATTGGTAACTGTCAGACCAAGTTTACTCATATATACTTTAGATTGATTTAAAACTTCAT
TTTTAATTTAAAAGGATCTAGGTGAAGATCCTTTTTGATAATCTCATGACCAAAATCCCTTAACGTGAGT
TTTCGTTCCACTGAGCGTCAGACCCCGTAGAAAAGATCAAAGGATCTTCTTGAGATCCTTTTTTTCTGCG
CGTAATCTGCTGCTTGCAAACAAAAAAACCACCGCTACCAGCGGTGGTTTGTTTGCCGGATCAAGAGCTA
CCAACTCTTTTTCCGAAGGTAACTGGCTTCAGCAGAGCGCAGATACCAAATACTGTCCTTCTAGTGTAGC
CGTAGTTAGGCCACCACTTCAAGAACTCTGTAGCACCGCCTACATACCTCGCTCTGCTAATCCTGTTACC
AGTGGCTGCTGCCAGTGGCGATAAGTCGTGTCTTACCGGGTTGGACTCAAGACGATAGTTACCGGATAAG
GCGCAGCGGTCGGGCTGAACGGGGGGTTCGTGCACACAGCCCAGCTTGGAGCGAACGACCTACACCGAAC
TGAGATACCTACAGCGTGAGCTATGAGAAAGCGCCACGCTTCCCGAAGGGAGAAAGGCGGACAGGTATCC
GGTAAGCGGCAGGGTCGGAACAGGAGAGCGCACGAGGGAGCTTCCAGGGGGAAACGCCTGGTATCTTTAT
AGTCCTGTCGGGTTTCGCCACCTCTGACTTGAGCGTCGATTTTTGTGATGCTCGTCAGGGGGGCGGAGCC
TATGGAAAAACGCCAGCAACGCGGCCTTTTTACGGTTCCTGGCCTTTTGCTGGCCTTTTGCTCACATGTT
CTTTCCTGCGTTATCCCCTGATTCTGTGGATAACCGTATTACCGCCTTTGAGTGAGCTGATACCGCTCGC
CGCAGCCGAACGACCGAGCGCAGCGAGTCAGTGAGCGAGGAAGCGGAAGAGCGCCTGATGCGGTATTTTC
TCCTTACGCATCTGTGCGGTATTTCACACCGCATATATGGTGCACTCTCAGTACAATCTGCTCTGATGCC
GCATAGTTAAGCCAGTATACACTCCGCTATCGCTACGTGACTGGGTCATGGCTGCGCCCCGACACCCGCC
AACACCCGCTGACGCGCCCTGACGGGCTTGTCTGCTCCCGGCATCCGCTTACAGACAAGCTGTGACCGTC
TCCGGGAGCTGCATGTGTCAGAGGTTTTCACCGTCATCACCGAAACGCGCGAGGCAGCTGCGGTAAAGCT
CATCAGCGTGGTCGTGAAGCGATTCACAGATGTCTGCCTGTTCATCCGCGTCCAGCTCGTTGAGTTTCTC
CAGAAGCGTTAATGTCTGGCTTCTGATAAAGCGGGCCATGTTAAGGGCGGTTTTTTCCTGTTTGGTCACT
GATGCCTCCGTGTAAGGGGGATTTCTGTTCATGGGGGTAATGATACCGATGAAACGAGAGAGGATGCTCA
CGATACGGGTTACTGATGATGAACATGCCCGGTTACTGGAACGTTGTGAGGGTAAACAACTGGCGGTATG
GATGCGGCGGGACCAGAGAAAAATCACTCAGGGTCAATGCCAGCGCTTCGTTAATACAGATGTAGGTGTT
CCACAGGGTAGCCAGCAGCATCCTGCGATGCAGATCCGGAACATAATGGTGCAGGGCGCTGACTTCCGCG
TTTCCAGACTTTACGAAACACGGAAACCGAAGACCATTCATGTTGTTGCTCAGGTCGCAGACGTTTTGCA
GCAGCAGTCGCTTCACGTTCGCTCGCGTATCGGTGATTCATTCTGCTAACCAGTAAGGCAACCCCGCCAG
CCTAGCCGGGTCCTCAACGACAGGAGCACGATCATGCGCACCCGTGGCCAGGACCCAACGCTGCCCGAGA
TGCGCCGCGTGCGGCTGCTGGAGATGGCGGACGCGATGGATATGTTCTGCCAAGGGTTGGTTTGCGCATT
CACAGTTCTCCGCAAGAATTGATTGGCTCCAATTCTTGGAGTGGTGAATCCGTTAGCGAGGTGCCGCCGG
CTTCCATTCAGGTCGAGGTGGCCCGGCTCCATGCACCGCGACGCAACGCGGGGAGGCAGACAAGGTATAG
GGCGGCGCCTACAATCCATGCCAACCCGTTCCATGTGCTCGCCGAGGCGGCATAAATCGCCGTGACGATC
AGCGGTCCAGTGATCGAAGTTAGGCTGGTAAGAGCCGCGAGCGATCCTTGAAGCTGTCCCTGATGGTCGT
CATCTACCTGCCTGGACAGCATGGCCTGCAACGCGGGCATCCCGATGCCGCCGGAAGCGAGAAGAATCAT
AATGGGGAAGGCCATCCAGCCTCGCGTCGCGAACGCCAGCAAGACGTAGCCCAGCGCGTCGGCCGCCATG
CCGGCGATAATGGCCTGCTTCTCGCCGAAACGTTTGGTGGCGGGACCAGTGACGAAGGCTTGAGCGAGGG
CGTGCAAGATTCCGAATACCGCAAGCGACAGGCCGATCATCGTCGCGCTCCAGCGAAAGCGGTCCTCGCC
GAAAATGACCCAGAGCGCTGCCGGCACCTGTCCTACGAGTTGCATGATAAAGAAGACAGTCATAAGTGCG
GCGACGATAGTCATGCCCCGCGCCCACCGGAAGGAGCTGACTGGGTTGAAGGCTCTCAAGGGCATCGGTC
GAGATCCCGGTGCCTAATGAGTGAGCTAACTTACATTAATTGCGTTGCGCTCACTGCCCGCTTTCCAGTC
GGGAAACCTGTCGTGCCAGCTGCATTAATGAATCGGCCAACGCGCGGGGAGAGGCGGTTTGCGTATTGGG
CGCCAGGGTGGTTTTTCTTTTCACCAGTGAGACGGGCAACAGCTGATTGCCCTTCACCGCCTGGCCCTGA
GAGAGTTGCAGCAAGCGGTCCACGCTGGTTTGCCCCAGCAGGCGAAAATCCTGTTTGATGGTGGTTAACG
GCGGGATATAACATGAGCTGTCTTCGGTATCGTCGTATCCCACTACCGAGATATCCGCACCAACGCGCAG
CCCGGACTCGGTAATGGCGCGCATTGCGCCCAGCGCCATCTGATCGTTGGCAACCAGCATCGCAGTGGGA
ACGATGCCCTCATTCAGCATTTGCATGGTTTGTTGAAAACCGGACATGGCACTCCAGTCGCCTTCCCGTT
CCGCTATCGGCTGAATTTGATTGCGAGTGAGATATTTATGCCAGCCAGCCAGACGCAGACGCGCCGAGAC
AGAACTTAATGGGCCCGCTAACAGCGCGATTTGCTGGTGACCCAATGCGACCAGATGCTCCACGCCCAGT
CGCGTACCGTCTTCATGGGAGAAAATAATACTGTTGATGGGTGTCTGGTCAGAGACATCAAGAAATAACG
CCGGAACATTAGTGCAGGCAGCTTCCACAGCAATGGCATCCTGGTCATCCAGCGGATAGTTAATGATCAG
CCCACTGACGCGTTGCGCGAGAAGATTGTGCACCGCCGCTTTACAGGCTTCGACGCCGCTTCGTTCTACC
ATCGACACCACCACGCTGGCACCCAGTTGATCGGCGCGAGATTTAATCGCCGCGACAATTTGCGACGGCG
CGTGCAGGGCCAGACTGGAGGTGGCAACGCCAATCAGCAACGACTGTTTGCCCGCCAGTTGTTGTGCCAC
GCGGTTGGGAATGTAATTCAGCTCCGCCATCGCCGCTTCCACTTTTTCCCGCGTTTTCGCAGAAACGTGG
CTGGCCTGGTTCACCACGCGGGAAACGGTCTGATAAGAGACACCGGCATACTCTGCGACATCGTATAACG
TTACTGGTTTCACATTCACCACCCTGAATTGACTCTCTTCCGGGCGCTATCATGCCATACCGCGAAAGGT
TTTGCGCCATTCGATGGTGTCCGGGATCTCGACGCTCTCCCTTATGCGACTCCTGCATTAGGAAGCAGCC
CAGTAGTAGGTTGAGGCCGTTGAGCACCGCCGCCGCAAGGAATGGTGCATGCAAGGAGATGGCGCCCAAC
AGTCCCCCGGCCACGGGGCCTGCCACCATACCCACGCCGAAACAAGCGCTCATGAGCCCGAAGTGGCGAG
CCCGATCTTCCCCATCGGTGATGTCGGCGATATAGGCGCCAGCAACCGCACCTGTGGCGCCGGTGATGCC
GGCCACGATGCGTCCGGCGTAGAGGATCGAGATCTCGATCCCGCGAAATTAATACGACTCACTATAGGGG
AATTGTGAGCGGATAACAATTCCCCACTAGTAATAATTTTGTTTAACTTTAAGAAGGAGATATACCATGG
AAACTGAAGAAGGTAAACTGGTAATCTGGATTAACGGCGATAAAGGCTATAACGGTCTCGCTGAAGTCGG
TAAGAAATTCGAGAAAGATACCGGAATTAAAGTCACCGTTGAGCATCCGGATAAACTGGAAGAGAAATTC
CCACAGGTTGCGGCAACTGGCGATGGCCCTGACATTATCTTCTGGGCACACGACCGCTTTGGTGGCTACG
CTCAATCTGGCCTGTTGGCTGAAATCACCCCGGACAAAGCGTTCCAGGACAAGCTGTATCCGTTTACCTG
GGATGCCGTACGTTACAACGGCAAGCTGATTGCTTACCCGATCGCTGTTGAAGCGTTATCGCTGATTTAT
AACAAAGACCTGCTGCCGAACCCGCCAAAAACCTGGGAAGAGATCCCGGCGCTGGATAAAGAACTGAAAG
CGAAAGGTAAGAGCGCCCTGATGTTCAACCTGCAAGAACCGTACTTCACCTGGCCGCTGATTGCTGCTGA
CGGGGGTTATGCGTTCAAGTATGAAAACGGCAAGTACGACATTAAAGACGTGGGCGTGGATAACGCTGGC
GCGAAAGCGGGTCTGACCTTCCTGGTTGACCTGATTAAAAACAAACACATGAATGCAGACACCGATTACT
CCATCGCAGAAGCTGCCTTTAATAAAGGCGAAACAGCGATGACCATCAACGGCCCGTGGGCATGGTCCAA
CATCGACACCAGCAAAGTGAATTATGGTGTAACGGTACTGCCGACCTTCAAGGGTCAACCATCCAAACCG
TTCGTTGGCGTGCTGAGCGCAGGTATTAACGCCGCCAGTCCGAACAAAGAGCTGGCAAAAGAGTTCCTCG
AAAACTATCTGCTGACTGATGAAGGTCTGGAAGCGGTTAATAAAGACAAACCGCTGGGTGCCGTAGCGCT
GAAGTCTTACGAGGAAGAGTTGGCGAAAGATCCACGTATTGCCGCCACGATGGAAAACGCCCAGAAAGGT
GAAATCATGCCGAACATCCCGCAGATGTCCGCTTTCTGGTATGCCGTGCGTACTGCGGTGATCAACGCCG
CCAGCGGTCGTCAGACTGTCGATGAAGCCCTTAAAGACGCGCAGACTGGTACCGGCAGCGGCCTGGAAGT
TCTGTTCCAGGGGCCCCATATGGTGAAATATACCTATGGTCCGACCTTTCTGCTGCAGTTTAAAGATAAA
CTGAACGGATCCGCTAGCGGCATGCAGTACAAACTTATCCTGAACGGTAAAACCCTGAAAGGTGAAACCA
CCACCGAAGCTGTTGACGCTGCTACCGCGGAAAAAGTTTTCAAACAGTACGCTAACGACAACGGTGTTGA
CGGTGAATGGACCTACGACGACGCTACCAAAACCTACACCGTAACGGAATGAGTTGGCTGCTGCCACCCG
CTGAGCAATAACTAGCATAACCCCTTGGGGCCTCTAAACGGGTCTTGAGGGGTTTTTTGCTGAAAGGAGG
AACTATATCCGGATATCCCGCAAGAGGCCCGGCAGTACCGGCATAACCAAGCCTATGCCTACAGCATCCA
GGGTGACGGTGCCGAGGATGACGATGAGCGCATTGTTAGATTTCATACACGGTGCCTGACTGCGTTAGCA
ATTTAACTGTGATAAACTACCGCATTAAAGCTTATCGATGATAAGCTGTCAAACATGAGAA
